Addgene plasmid #188897: pBAD-HisD-miniGFP2
Purpose: Express 6xHis-Tag miniGFP2 in E.coli
Depositing lab: Kiryl Piatkevich. Depositing organization: Westlake University. Publication: Enhanced small green fluorescent proteins as a multisensing platform for biosensor development. Liang GT, Lai C, Yue Z, Zhang H, Li D, Chen Z, Lu X, Tao L, Subach FV, Piatkevich KD. Front Bioeng Biotechnol. 2022 Oct 17;10:1039317. doi: 10.3389/fbioe.2022.1039317. eCollection 2022. PubMed 36324888.
Backbone
  Vector backbone: pBAD
  Backbone size w/o insert (bp): 4002
  Total vector size (bp): 4332
  Vector type: Bacterial Expression
Growth in bacteria
  Bacterial resistance: Ampicillin, 100 μg/mL
  Growth temperature: 37°C
  Growth strain: DH5alpha
  Growth instructions: Arabinose administration for protein expression
  Copy number: High Copy
Gene/Insert
  Gene/Insert name: miniGFP2
  Species: Synthetic
  Insert size (bp): 330
  Promoter: araBAD
  Tag / fusion protein: 6xHis (N terminal on backbone)
  Cloning method: Restriction Enzyme; 5′ cloning site BglII (not destroyed); 3′ cloning site EcoRI (not destroyed)
  Sequencing primers: 5′ ATGCCATAGCATTTTTATCC; 3′ GATTTAATCTGTATCAGG
Terms and licenses: Academic/Nonprofit Terms; Industry Terms: Not Available to Industry
How to cite: pBAD-HisD-miniGFP2 was a gift from Kiryl Piatkevich (Addgene plasmid # 188897 ; http://n2t.net/addgene:188897 ; RRID:Addgene_188897)
