[The description below was written by a language model from this plasmid's Addgene catalogue record and pLannotate feature annotations shown in this document.]
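Description:
pBAD-HisD-miniGFP2 is a 4,332 bp bacterial expression plasmid built on a pBAD backbone for arabinose-inducible production of His-tagged miniGFP2 in E. coli. It replicates from a high-copy ColE1/pMB1-type origin and is selected with ampicillin through the bla (β-lactamase) gene under its own promoter. The backbone also retains the pBR322 bom (basis of mobility) region and only a short fragment of the rop gene, which is consistent with the high copy number listed in the record.

The payload is a 330 bp synthetic miniGFP2 coding sequence cloned between BglII and EcoRI sites, both preserved, downstream of the araBAD promoter. A backbone-encoded 6xHis tag lies just upstream of the insert, giving an N-terminal fusion suited to metal-affinity purification. The araC regulator is carried on the plasmid in the opposite orientation. AraC represses the promoter in the absence of L-arabinose and activates it when the sugar is added, so expression is tightly controlled and can be tuned. Transcription ends at the rrnB T1 and T2 terminators, preceded by the 5S rRNA segment that normally accompanies this terminator region.

The automated annotation labels the insert as BR1, a flavin-binding fluorescent protein derived from Arabidopsis thaliana. This most likely reflects sequence similarity between miniGFP2 and that class of small flavin-dependent proteins, rather than a different insert, since the annotated region matches the stated insert length exactly. The plasmid is intended for expressing and purifying miniGFP2, a small green fluorescent protein developed as a platform for building biosensors.
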