Features (pLannotate 1.2.2; 12 found; start..end, strand, type, name):
      1..285     +  promoter       araBAD promoter: araBAD; promoter of the L-arabinose operon of E. coli; the araC regulatory gene is transcribed in the opposite direction (Guzman et al., 1995)
    328..345     +  CDS            6xHis: 6xHis affinity tag
    355..684     +  CDS            BR1: BR1 is a basic (constitutively fluorescent) cyan fluorescent protein published in 2019, derived from Arabidopsis thaliana. It requires the cofactor flavin for fluorescence.
    784..899     +  ncRNA          5S rRNA: Accession: RF00001 - 5S ribosomal RNA
    903..989     +  terminator     rrnB T1 terminator: Escherichia coli rrnB; transcription terminator T1 from the E. coli rrnB gene
   1081..1108    +  terminator     rrnB T2 terminator: transcription terminator T2 from the E. coli rrnB gene
   1127..1218    +  promoter       AmpR promoter: bla
   1219..2079    +  CDS            AmpR: β-lactamase; bla; confers resistance to ampicillin, carbenicillin, and related antibiotics
   2250..2838    +  rep_origin     ori: high-copy-number ColE1/pMB1/pBR322/pUC origin of replication
   3024..3164    -  misc_feature   bom: basis of mobility region from pBR322
   3266..3306    -  CDS            rop (fragment): Rop protein, which maintains plasmids at low copy number; rop
   3428..4306    -  CDS            araC: L-arabinose regulatory protein; araC
>Addgene plasmid #188897 | pBAD-HisD-miniGFP2 | addgene full sequence | sequence record 377008 | Addgene NGS Result
AAGAAACCAATTGTCCATATTGCATCAGACATTGCCGTCACTGCGTCTTTTACTGGCTCTTCTCGCTAAC
CAAACCGGTAACCCCGCTTATTAAAAGCATTCTGTAACAAAGCGGGACCAAAGCCATGACAAAAACGCGT
AACAAAAGTGTCTATAATCACGGCAGAAAAGTCCACATTGATTATTTGCACGGCGTCACACTTTGCTATG
CCATAGCATTTTTATCCATAAGATTAGCGGATCCTACCTGACGCTTTTTATCGCAACTCTCTACTGTTTC
TCCATACCCGTTTTTTGGGCTAACAGGAGGAATTAACCATGGGGAGCCACCATCACCATCACCATGGCAG
ATCTATGGAGAAGTCCTTTGTGATTACAGACCCATGGCTGCCCGACTACCCTATTATTTCCGCTAGTGAC
GGATTCCTGGAGCTGACCGAGTATTCTCGGGATGAAATCATGGGAAGGAACGCACGCTTCCTGCAGGGAC
CCGAGACTGACCAGGCCACCGTGCAGAAGATCCGGGACGCTATTCGAGATCGGAGACCTACCACAGTCCA
GCTGATCAACTACACAAAGAGCGGCAAGAAGTTCTGGAATCTGTTGCACCTGCAGCCTGTGTTTGACGGA
AAAGGCGGGCTGCAGTATTTTATTGGAGTGCAGCTGGTCGGCTCCGATCATGTCTAAGAATTCGAAGCTT
GGCTGTTTTGGTGGATGAGAGAAGATTTTCAGCCTGATACAGATTAAATCAGAACGCAGAAGCGGTCTGA
TAAAACAGAATTTGCCTGGCGGCAGTAGCGCGGTGGTCCCACCTGACCCCATGCCGAACTCAGAAGTGAA
ACGCCGTAGCGCCGATGGTAGTGTGGGGTCTCCCCATGCGAGAGTAGGGAACTGCCAGGCATCAAATAAA
ACGAAAGGCTCAGTCGAAAGACTGGGCCTTTCGTTTTATCTGTTGTTTGTCGGTGAACGCTCTCCTGAGT
AGGACAAATCCGCCGGGAGCGGATTTGAACGTTGCGAAGCAACGGCCCGGAGGGTGGCGGGCAGGACGCC
CGCCATAAACTGCCAGGCATCAAATTAAGCAGAAGGCCATCCTGACGGATGGCCTTTTTGCGTTTCTACA
AACTCTTTTGTTTATTTTTCTAAATACATTCAAATATGTATCCGCTCATGAGACAATAACCCTGATAAAT
GCTTCAATAATATTGAAAAAGGAAGAGTATGAGTATTCAACATTTCCGTGTCGCCCTTATTCCCTTTTTT
GCGGCATTTTGCCTTCCTGTTTTTGCTCACCCAGAAACGCTGGTGAAAGTAAAAGATGCTGAAGATCAGT
TGGGTGCACGAGTGGGTTACATCGAACTGGATCTCAACAGCGGTAAGATCCTTGAGAGTTTTCGCCCCGA
AGAACGTTTTCCAATGATGAGCACTTTTAAAGTTCTGCTATGTGGCGCGGTATTATCCCGTGTTGACGCC
GGGCAAGAGCAACTCGGTCGCCGCATACACTATTCTCAGAATGACTTGGTTGAGTACTCACCAGTCACAG
AAAAGCATCTTACGGATGGCATGACAGTAAGAGAATTATGCAGTGCTGCCATAACCATGAGTGATAACAC
TGCGGCCAACTTACTTCTGACAACGATCGGAGGACCGAAGGAGCTAACCGCTTTTTTGCACAACATGGGG
GATCATGTAACTCGCCTTGATCGTTGGGAACCGGAGCTGAATGAAGCCATACCAAACGACGAGCGTGACA
CCACGATGCCTGTAGCAATGGCAACAACGTTGCGCAAACTATTAACTGGCGAACTACTTACTCTAGCTTC
CCGGCAACAATTAATAGACTGGATGGAGGCGGATAAAGTTGCAGGACCACTTCTGCGCTCGGCCCTTCCG
GCTGGCTGGTTTATTGCTGATAAATCTGGAGCCGGTGAGCGTGGGTCTCGCGGTATCATTGCAGCACTGG
GGCCAGATGGTAAGCCCYCCCGTATCGTAGTTATCTACACGACGGGGAGTCAGGCAACTATGGATGAACG
AAATAGACAGATCGCTGAGATAGGTGCCTCACTGATTAAGCATTGGTAACTGTCAGACCAAGTTTACTCA
TATATACTTTAGATTGATTTAAAACTTCATTTTTAATTTAAAAGGATCTAGGTGAAGATCCTTTTTGATA
ATCTCATGACCAAAATCCCTTAACGTGAGTTTTCGTTCCACTGAGCGTCAGACCCCGTAGAAAAGATCAA
AGGATCTTCTTGAGATCCTTTTTTTCTGCGCGTAATCTGCTGCTTGCAAACAAAAAAACCACCGCTACCA
GCGGTGGTTTGTTTGCCGGATCAAGAGCTACCAACTCTTTTTCCGAAGGTAACTGGCTTCAGCAGAGCGC
AGATACCAAATACTGTCCTTCTAGTGTAGCCGTAGTTAGGCCACCACTTCAAGAACTCTGTAGCACCGCC
TACATACCTCGCTCTGCTAATCCTGTTACCAGTGGCTGCTGCCAGTGGCGATAAGTCGTGTCTTACCGGG
TTGGACTCAAGACGATAGTTACCGGATAAGGCGCAGCGGTCGGGCTGAACGGGGGGTTCGTGCACACAGC
CCAGCTTGGAGCGAACGACCTACACCGAACTGAGATACCTACAGCGTGAGCTATGAGAAAGCGCCACGCT
TCCCGAAGGGAGAAAGGCGGACAGGTATCCGGTAAGCGGCAGGGTCGGAACAGGAGAGCGCACGAGGGAG
CTTCCAGGGGGAAACGCCTGGTATCTTTATAGTCCTGTCGGGTTTCGCCACCTCTGACTTGAGCGTCGAT
TTTTGTGATGCTCGTCAGGGGGGCGGAGCCTATGGAAAAACGCCAGCAACGCGGCCTTTTTACGGTTCCT
GGCCTTTTGCTGGCCTTTTGCTCACATGTTCTTTCCTGCGTTATCCCCTGATTCTGTGGATAACCGTATT
ACCGCCTTTGAGTGAGCTGATACCGCTCGCCGCAGCCGAACGACCGAGCGCAGCGAGTCAGTGAGCGAGG
AAGCGGAAGAGCGCCTGATGCGGTATTTTCTCCTTACGCATCTGTGCGGTATTTCACACCGCATATGGTG
CACTCTCAGTACAATCTGCTCTGATGCCGCATAGTTAAGCCAGTATACACTCCGCTATCGCTACGTGACT
GGGTCATGGCTGCGCCCCGACACCCGCCAACACCCGCTGACGCGCCCTGACGGGCTTGTCTGCTCCCGGC
ATCCGCTTACAGACAAGCTGTGACCGTCTCCGGGAGCTGCATGTGTCAGAGGTTTTCACCGTCATCACCG
AAACGCGCGAGGCAGCAGATCAATTCGCGCGCGAAGGCGAAGCGGCATGCATAATGTGCCTGTCAAATGG
ACGAAGCAGGGATTCTGCAAACCCTATGCTACTCCGTCAAGCCGTCAATTGTCTGATTCGTTACCAATTA
TGACAACTTGACGGCTACATCATTCACTTTTTCTTCACAACCGGCACGGAACTCGCTCGGGCTGGCCCCG
GTGCATTTTTTAAATACCCGCGAGAAATAGAGTTGATCGTCAAAACCAACATTGCGACCGACGGTGGCGA
TAGGCATCCGGGTGGTGCTCAAAAGCAGCTTCGCCTGGCTGATACGTTGGTCCTCGCGCCAGCTTAAGAC
GCTAATCCCTAACTGCTGGCGGAAAAGATGTGACAGACGCGACGGCGACAAGCAAACATGCTGTGCGACG
CTGGCGATATCAAAATTGCTGTCTGCCAGGTGATCGCTGATGTACTGACAAGCCTCGCGTACCCGATTAT
CCATCGGTGGATGGAGCGACTCGTTAATCGCTTCCATGCGCCGCAGTAACAATTGCTCAAGCAGATTTAT
CGCCAGCAGCTCCGAATAGCGCCCTTCCCCTTGCCCGGCGTTAATGATTTGCCCAAACAGGTCGCTGAAA
TGCGGCTGGTGCGCTTCATCCGGGCGAAAGAACCCCGTATTGGCAAATATTGACGGCCAGTTAAGCCATT
CATGCCAGTAGGCGCGCGGACGAAAGTAAACCCACTGGTGATACCATTCGCGAGCCTCCGGATGACGACC
GTAGTGATGAATCTCTCCTGGCGGGAACAGCAAAATATCACCCGGTCGGCAAACAAATTCTCGTCCCTGA
TTTTTCACCACCCCCTGACCGCGAATGGTGAGATTGAGAATATAACCTTTCATTCCCAGCGGTCGGTCGA
TAAAAAAATCGAGATAACCGTTGGCCTCAATCGGCGTTAAACCCGCCACCAGATGGGCATTAAACGAGTA
TCCCGGCAGCAGGGGATCATTTTGCGCTTCAGCCATACTTTTCATACTCCCGCCATTCAGAG
